LOCUS       Exported 3282 bp ds-DNA circular SYN 12-MAY-2021
DEFINITION  Membrane targeted KOFP2 (orange) fluorophore for use with 5'
            promoters..
ACCESSION   .
VERSION     .
KEYWORDS    pME-mKOFP2-CAAX
SOURCE      synthetic DNA construct
  ORGANISM  synthetic DNA construct
REFERENCE   1 (bases 1 to 3282)
  AUTHORS   Don EK, Formella I, Badrock AP, Hall TE, Morsch M, Hortle E, Hogan
            A, Chow S, Gwee SS, Stoddart JJ, Nicholson G, Chung R, Cole NJ
  TITLE     A Tol2 Gateway-Compatible Toolbox for the Study of the Nervous
            System and Neurodegenerative Disease.
  JOURNAL   Zebrafish. 2016 Sep 15.
  PUBMED    27631880
REFERENCE   2 (bases 1 to 3282)
  AUTHORS   .
  TITLE     Direct Submission
  JOURNAL   Exported May 12, 2021 from SnapGene Server 1.1.58
            http://www.snapgene.com
FEATURES             Location/Qualifiers
     source          1..3282
                     /organism="synthetic DNA construct"
                     /mol_type="other DNA"
     primer_bind     92..109
                     /label=L4440
                     /note="L4440 vector, forward primer"
     terminator      268..295
                     /label=rrnB T2 terminator
                     /note="transcription terminator T2 from the E. coli rrnB
                     gene"
     terminator      387..473
                     /gene="Escherichia coli rrnB"
                     /label=rrnB T1 terminator
                     /note="transcription terminator T1 from the E. coli rrnB
                     gene"
     primer_bind     522..544
                     /label=M13/pUC Forward
                     /note="In lacZ gene"
     primer_bind     536..553
                     /label=M13 Forward
                     /note="In lacZ gene. Also called M13-F20 or M13 (-21)
                     Forward"
     primer_bind     537..553
                     /label=M13 fwd
                     /note="common sequencing primer, one of multiple similar
                     variants"
     protein_bind    569..668
                     /gene="mutant version of attL"
                     /label=attL1
                     /bound_moiety="LR Clonase(TM)"
                     /note="recombination site for the Gateway(R) LR reaction"
     regulatory      678..687
                     /regulatory_class="other"
                     /note="vertebrate consensus sequence for strong initiation
                     of translation (Kozak, 1987)"
     CDS             684..1337
                     /codon_start=1
                     /product="monomeric Kusabira-Orange 2 fluorescent protein"
                     /label=mKO2
                     /translation="MVSVIKPEMKMRYYMDGSVNGHEFTIEGEGTGRPYEGHQEMTLRV
                     TMAEGGPMPFAFDLVSHVFCYGHRVFTKYPEEIPDYFKQAFPEGLSWERSLEFEDGGSA
                     SVSAHISLRGNTFYHKSKFTGVNFPADGPIMQNQSVDWEPSTEKITASDGVLKGDVTMY
                     LKLEGGGNHKCQMKTTYKAAKEILEMPGDHYIGHRLVRKTEGNITEQVEDAVAHS"
     protein_bind    complement(1407..1506)
                     /gene="mutant version of attL"
                     /label=attL2
                     /bound_moiety="LR Clonase(TM)"
                     /note="recombination site for the Gateway(R) LR reaction"
     primer_bind     complement(1523..1542)
                     /label=T7
                     /note="T7 promoter, forward primer"
     promoter        complement(1524..1542)
                     /label=T7 promoter
                     /note="promoter for bacteriophage T7 RNA polymerase"
     primer_bind     complement(1547..1563)
                     /label=M13 rev
                     /note="common sequencing primer, one of multiple similar
                     variants"
     primer_bind     complement(1547..1563)
                     /label=M13 Reverse
                     /note="In lacZ gene. Also called M13-rev"
     primer_bind     complement(1665..1684)
                     /label=pENTR-R
                     /note="pENTR vectors, reverse primer"
     CDS             1676..2485
                     /codon_start=1
                     /gene="aph(3')-Ia"
                     /product="aminoglycoside phosphotransferase"
                     /label=KanR
                     /note="confers resistance to kanamycin in bacteria or G418
                     (Geneticin(R)) in eukaryotes"
                     /translation="MSHIQRETSRPRLNSNMDADLYGYKWARDNVGQSGATIYRLYGKP
                     DAPELFLKHGKGSVANDVTDEMVRLNWLTEFMPLPTIKHFIRTPDDAWLLTTAIPGKTA
                     FQVLEEYPDSGENIVDALAVFLRRLHSIPVCNCPFNSDRVFRLAQAQSRMNNGLVDASD
                     FDDERNGWPVEQVWKEMHKLLPFSPDSVVTHGDFSLDNLIFDEGKLIGCIDVGRVGIAD
                     RYQDLAILWNCLGEFSPSLQKRLFQKYGIDNPDMNKLQFHLMLDEFF"
     primer_bind     complement(1743..1762)
                     /label=Kan-R
                     /note="Kanamycin resistance gene, reverse primer"
     rep_origin      2632..3220
                     /direction=RIGHT
                     /label=ori
                     /note="high-copy-number ColE1/pMB1/pBR322/pUC origin of
                     replication"
     primer_bind     3121..3140
                     /label=pBR322ori-F
                     /note="pBR322 origin, forward primer"
ORIGIN
        1 ctttcctgcg ttatcccctg attctgtgga taaccgtatt accgcctttg agtgagctga
       61 taccgctcgc cgcagccgaa cgaccgagcg cagcgagtca gtgagcgagg aagcggaaga
      121 gcgcccaata cgcaaaccgc ctctccccgc gcgttggccg attcattaat gcagctggca
      181 cgacaggttt cccgactgga aagcgggcag tgagcgcaac gcaattaata cgcgtaccgc
      241 tagccaggaa gagtttgtag aaacgcaaaa aggccatccg tcaggatggc cttctgctta
      301 gtttgatgcc tggcagttta tggcgggcgt cctgcccgcc accctccggg ccgttgcttc
      361 acaacgttca aatccgctcc cggcggattt gtcctactca ggagagcgtt caccgacaaa
      421 caacagataa aacgaaaggc ccagtcttcc gactgagcct ttcgttttat ttgatgcctg
      481 gcagttccct actctcgcgt taacgctagc atggatgttt tcccagtcac gacgttgtaa
      541 aacgacggcc agtcttaagc tcgggcccca aataatgatt ttattttgac tgatagtgac
      601 ctgttcgttg caacaaattg atgagcaatg cttttttata atgccaactt tgtacaaaaa
      661 agcaggctga attcgccgcc accatggtga gtgtgattaa acctgagatg aagatgcgct
      721 actacatgga cggatctgtg aacggccacg agtttaccat cgagggcgag ggaaccggca
      781 gaccttacga gggacaccag gaaatgaccc tgagagtcac catggccgag ggcggaccta
      841 tgcctttcgc cttcgacctg gtgtctcacg tgttctgcta cggacacaga gtgttcacca
      901 agtaccctga ggaaatcccc gactacttca agcaggcctt ccctgaggga ctgagctggg
      961 agagaagcct ggaatttgag gacggcggaa gcgctagcgt gtccgcccac atcagcctga
     1021 gaggaaacac cttctaccac aagagcaagt tcacaggcgt gaacttccct gccgacggac
     1081 ctatcatgca gaaccagagc gtggactggg agcctagcac cgagaagatc accgccagcg
     1141 acggcgtgct gaagggcgac gtgaccatgt acctgaagct ggaaggcgga ggcaaccaca
     1201 agtgccagat gaagaccacc tacaaggccg ccaaagaaat cctggaaatg ccaggcgacc
     1261 actacatcgg acacagactg gtccgcaaga ccgagggaaa catcaccgag caggtcgagg
     1321 acgccgtggc tcacagcaag ctgaaccctc cagacgagag cggacctgga tgcatgagct
     1381 gcaaatgcgt gctctcctga actagtaccc agctttcttg tacaaagttg gcattataag
     1441 aaagcattgc ttatcaattt gttgcaacga acaggtcact atcagtcaaa ataaaatcat
     1501 tatttgccat ccagctgata tcccctatag tgagtcgtat tacatggtca tagctgtttc
     1561 ctggcagctc tggcccgtgt ctcaaaatct ctgatgttac attgcacaag ataaaaatat
     1621 atcatcatga acaataaaac tgtctgctta cataaacagt aatacaaggg gtgttatgag
     1681 ccatattcaa cgggaaacgt cgaggccgcg attaaattcc aacatggatg ctgatttata
     1741 tgggtataaa tgggctcgcg ataatgtcgg gcaatcaggt gcgacaatct atcgcttgta
     1801 tgggaagccc gatgcgccag agttgtttct gaaacatggc aaaggtagcg ttgccaatga
     1861 tgttacagat gagatggtca gactaaactg gctgacggaa tttatgcctc ttccgaccat
     1921 caagcatttt atccgtactc ctgatgatgc atggttactc accactgcga tccccggaaa
     1981 aacagcattc caggtattag aagaatatcc tgattcaggt gaaaatattg ttgatgcgct
     2041 ggcagtgttc ctgcgccggt tgcattcgat tcctgtttgt aattgtcctt ttaacagcga
     2101 tcgcgtattt cgtctcgctc aggcgcaatc acgaatgaat aacggtttgg ttgatgcgag
     2161 tgattttgat gacgagcgta atggctggcc tgttgaacaa gtctggaaag aaatgcataa
     2221 acttttgcca ttctcaccgg attcagtcgt cactcatggt gatttctcac ttgataacct
     2281 tatttttgac gaggggaaat taataggttg tattgatgtt ggacgagtcg gaatcgcaga
     2341 ccgataccag gatcttgcca tcctatggaa ctgcctcggt gagttttctc cttcattaca
     2401 gaaacggctt tttcaaaaat atggtattga taatcctgat atgaataaat tgcagtttca
     2461 tttgatgctc gatgagtttt tctaatcaga attggttaat tggttgtaac actggcagag
     2521 cattacgctg acttgacggg acggcgcaag ctcatgacca aaatccctta acgtgagtta
     2581 cgcgtcgttc cactgagcgt cagaccccgt agaaaagatc aaaggatctt cttgagatcc
     2641 tttttttctg cgcgtaatct gctgcttgca aacaaaaaaa ccaccgctac cagcggtggt
     2701 ttgtttgccg gatcaagagc taccaactct ttttccgaag gtaactggct tcagcagagc
     2761 gcagatacca aatactgttc ttctagtgta gccgtagtta ggccaccact tcaagaactc
     2821 tgtagcaccg cctacatacc tcgctctgct aatcctgtta ccagtggctg ctgccagtgg
     2881 cgataagtcg tgtcttaccg ggttggactc aagacgatag ttaccggata aggcgcagcg
     2941 gtcgggctga acggggggtt cgtgcacaca gcccagcttg gagcgaacga cctacaccga
     3001 actgagatac ctacagcgtg agctatgaga aagcgccacg cttcccgaag ggagaaaggc
     3061 ggacaggtat ccggtaagcg gcagggtcgg aacaggagag cgcacgaggg agcttccagg
     3121 gggaaacgcc tggtatcttt atagtcctgt cgggtttcgc cacctctgac ttgagcgtcg
     3181 atttttgtga tgctcgtcag gggggcggag cctatggaaa aacgccagca acgcggcctt
     3241 tttacggttc ctggcctttt gctggccttt tgctcacatg tt
//
