[The description below was written by a language model from this plasmid's Addgene catalogue record and the feature table of its GenBank file.]
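Description:
pME-mKOFP2-CAAX is a 3,282 bp middle entry clone for the Invitrogen MultiSite Gateway three-fragment system, built by Gateway recombination into the pDONR221 backbone. It is maintained in E. coli as a high-copy plasmid through a ColE1/pUC-type origin and is selected with kanamycin via the aph(3')-Ia (KanR) gene. The rrnB T1 and T2 transcription terminators sit upstream of the cloning region, where they insulate the insert from read-through transcription in bacteria. M13 forward and reverse primer sites, plus a T7 promoter on the far side, flank the cassette for sequence verification.

The payload is a synthetic 717 bp insert lying between attL1 and attL2. It begins with a vertebrate Kozak consensus for efficient translation initiation and continues with the coding sequence for monomeric Kusabira-Orange 2 (mKO2), an orange fluorescent protein. According to the catalogue entry, the fluorophore carries a CAAX motif, a C-terminal prenylation signal that anchors a protein to the membrane. The feature table annotates only the mKO2 coding region, and the CAAX portion presumably lies in the unannotated stretch before attL2.

The plasmid has no eukaryotic promoter of its own, and expression depends on what it is assembled with. In an LR Clonase reaction the attL sites recombine the insert with a 5' entry clone supplying a chosen promoter, a 3' entry clone and a destination vector. The associated publication describes a Tol2-compatible Gateway toolbox for studying the nervous system and neurodegenerative disease in zebrafish. In that setting the construct serves as a modular membrane-targeted orange reporter for labelling cells under tissue-specific promoters.
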