Addgene plasmid #75155: pME-mKOFP2-CAAX
Purpose: Membrane targeted KOFP2 (orange) fluorophore for use with 5’ promoters.
Depositing lab: Nicholas Cole. Publication: A Tol2 Gateway-Compatible Toolbox for the Study of the Nervous System and Neurodegenerative Disease. Don EK, Formella I, Badrock AP, Hall TE, Morsch M, Hortle E, Hogan A, Chow S, Gwee SS, Stoddart JJ, Nicholson G, Chung R, Cole NJ. Zebrafish. 2016 Sep 15. 10.1089/zeb.2016.1321 PubMed 27631880.
Backbone
  Vector backbone: pDONR221
  Backbone manufacturer: Invitrogen
  Backbone size w/o insert (bp): 2565
  Total vector size (bp): 3282
  Vector type: Middle entry vector for Multisite Gateway Three Fragment vector construction kit (Invitrogen)
Growth in bacteria
  Bacterial resistance: Kanamycin, 50 μg/mL
  Growth temperature: 37°C
  Growth strain: DH5alpha
  Copy number: High Copy
Gene/Insert
  Gene/Insert name: mKOFP2-CAAX
  Species: Synthetic
  Insert size (bp): 717
  Promoter: n/a
  Cloning method: Gateway Cloning
  Sequencing primers: 5′ M13F; 3′ M13R
Terms and licenses: Academic/Nonprofit Terms; Industry Terms: Not Available to Industry
How to cite: pME-mKOFP2-CAAX was a gift from Nicholas Cole (Addgene plasmid # 75155 ; http://n2t.net/addgene:75155 ; RRID:Addgene_75155)
