>Addgene plasmid #75155 | pME-mKOFP2-CAAX | addgene partial sequence | sequence record 149790 | M13-F20 5'-TGTAAAACGACGGCCAGT-3'
GATTTTATTTTGACTGATAGTGACCTGTTCGTTGCAACAAATTGATGAGCAATGCTTTTTTATAATGCCA
ACTTTGTACAAAAAAGCAGGCTGAATTCGCCGCCACCATGGTGAGTGTGATTAAACCTGAGATGAAGATG
CGCTACTACATGGACGGATCTGTGAACGGCCACGAGTTTACCATCGAGGGCGAGGGAACCGGCAGACCTT
ACGAGGGACACCAGGAAATGACCCTGAGAGTCACCATGGCCGAGGGCGGACCTATGCCTTTCGCCTTCGA
CCTGGTGTCTCACGTGTTCTGCTACGGACACAGAGTGTTCACCAAGTACCCTGAGGAAATCCCCGACTAC
TTCAAGCAGGCCTTCCCTGAGGGACTGAGCTGGGAGAGAAGCCTGGAATTTGAGGACGGCGGAAGCGCTA
GCGTGTCCGCCCACATCAGCCTGAGAGGAAACACCTTCTACCACAAGAGCAAGTTCACAGGCGTGAACTT
CCCTGCCGACGGACCTATCATGCAGAACCAGAGCGTGGACTGGGAGCCTAGCACCGAGAAGATCACCGCC
AGCGACGGCGTGCTGAAGGGCGACGTGACCATGTACCTGAAGCTGGAAGGCGGAGGCAACCACAAGTGCC
AGATGAAGACCACCTACAAGGCCGCCAAAGAAATCCTGGAAATGCCAGGCGACCACTACATCGGACACAG
ACTGGTCCGCAAGACCGAGGGAAACATC
