>Addgene plasmid #75155 | pME-mKOFP2-CAAX | addgene partial sequence | sequence record 149791 | M13-Rev 5'-CAGGAAACAGCTATGACC-3'
GCAATGCTTTCTTATAATGCCAACTTTGTACAAGAAAGCTGGGTACTAGTTCAGGAGAGCACGCATTTGC
AGCTCATGCATCCAGGTCCGCTCTCGTCTGGAGGGTTCAGCTTGCTGTGAGCCACGGCGTCCTCGACCTG
CTCGGTGATGTTTCCCTCGGTCTTGCGGACCAGTCTGTGTCCGATGTAGTGGTCGCCTGGCATTTCCAGG
ATTTCTTTGGCGGCCTTGTAGGTGGTCTTCATCTGGCACTTGTGGTTGCCTCCGCCTTCCAGCTTCAGGT
ACATGGTCACGTCGCCCTTCAGCACGCCGTCGCTGGCGGTGATCTTCTCGGTGCTAGGCTCCCAGTCCAC
GCTCTGGTTCTGCATGATAGGTCCGTCGGCAGGGAAGTTCACGCCTGTGAACTTGCTCTTGTGGTAGAAG
GTGTTTCCTCTCAGGCTGATGTGGGCGGACACGCTAGCGCTTCCGCCGTCCTCAAATTCCAGGCTTCTCT
CCCAGCTCAGTCCCTCAGGGAAGGCCTGCTTGAAGTAGTCGGGGATTTCCTCAGGGTACTTGGTGAACAC
TCTGTGTCCGTAGCAGAACACGTGAGACACCAGGTCGAAGGCGAAAGGCATAGGTCCGCCCTCGGCCATG
GTGACTCTCAGGGTCATTTCCTGGTGTCCCTCGTAAGGTCTGCCGGTTCCCTCGCCCTCGATGGTAAACT
CGTGGCCGTTCACAGATCCGTCCATGTAGTAGCG
